>Addgene plasmid #173574 | Lenti-sgArid1b#2/Cre | addgene full sequence | sequence record 363789 | Addgene NGS Result
GTCGACGGATCGGGAGATCTCCCGATCCCCTATGGTGCACTCTCAGTACAATCTGCTCTGATGCCGCATA
GTTAAGCCAGTATCTGCTCCCTGCTTGTGTGTTGGAGGTCGCTGAGTAGTGCGCGAGCAAAATTTAAGCT
ACAACAAGGCAAGGCTTGACCGACAATTGCATGAAGAATCTGCTTAGGGTTAGGCGTTTTGCGCTGCTTC
GCGATGTACGGGCCAGATATACGCGTTGACATTGATTATTGACTAGTTATTAATAGTAATCAATTACGGG
GTCATTAGTTCATAGCCCATATATGGAGTTCCGCGTTACATAACTTACGGTAAATGGCCCGCCTGGCTGA
CCGCCCAACGACCCCCGCCCATTGACGTCAATAATGACGTATGTTCCCATAGTAACGCCAATAGGGACTT
TCCATTGACGTCAATGGGTGGAGTATTTACGGTAAACTGCCCACTTGGCAGTACATCAAGTGTATCATAT
GCCAAGTACGCCCCCTATTGACGTCAATGACGGTAAATGGCCCGCCTGGCATTATGCCCAGTACATGACC
TTATGGGACTTTCCTACTTGGCAGTACATCTACGTATTAGTCATCGCTATTACCATGGTGATGCGGTTTT
GGCAGTACATCAATGGGCGTGGATAGCGGTTTGACTCACGGGGATTTCCAAGTCTCCACCCCATTGACGT
CAATGGGAGTTTGTTTTGGCACCAAAATCAACGGGACTTTCCAAAATGTCGTAACAACTCCGCCCCATTG
ACGCAAATGGGCGGTAGGCGTGTACGGTGGGAGGTCTATATAAGCAGCGCGTTTTGCCTGTACTGGGTCT
CTCTGGTTAGACCAGATCTGAGCCTGGGAGCTCTCTGGCTAACTAGGGAACCCACTGCTTAAGCCTCAAT
AAAGCTTGCCTTGAGTGCTTCAAGTAGTGTGTGCCCGTCTGTTGTGTGACTCTGGTAACTAGAGATCCCT
CAGACCCTTTTAGTCAGTGTGGAAAATCTCTAGCAGTGGCGCCCGAACAGGGACTTGAAAGCGAAAGGGA
AACCAGAGGAGCTCTCTCGACGCAGGACTCGGCTTGCTGAAGCGCGCACGGCAAGAGGCGAGGGGCGGCG
ACTGGTGAGTACGCCAAAAATTTTGACTAGCGGAGGCTAGAAGGAGAGAGATGGGTGCGAGAGCGTCAGT
ATTAAGCGGGGGAGAATTAGATCGCGATGGGAAAAAATTCGGTTAAGGCCAGGGGGAAAGAAAAAATATA
AATTAAAACATATAGTATGGGCAAGCAGGGAGCTAGAACGATTCGCAGTTAATCCTGGCCTGTTAGAAAC
ATCAGAAGGCTGTAGACAAATACTGGGACAGCTACAACCATCCCTTCAGACAGGATCAGAAGAACTTAGA
TCATTATATAATACAGTAGCAACCCTCTATTGTGTGCATCAAAGGATAGAGATAAAAGACACCAAGGAAG
CTTTAGACAAGATAGAGGAAGAGCAAAACAAAAGTAAGACCACCGCACAGCAAGCGGCCGGCCGCTGATC
TTCAGACCTGGAGGAGGAGATATGAGGGACAATTGGAGAAGTGAATTATATAAATATAAAGTAGTAAAAA
TTGAACCATTAGGAGTAGCACCCACCAAGGCAAAGAGAAGAGTGGTGCAGAGAGAAAAAAGAGCAGTGGG
AATAGGAGCTTTGTTCCTTGGGTTCTTGGGAGCAGCAGGAAGCACTATGGGCGCAGCGTCAATGACGCTG
ACGGTACAGGCCAGACAATTATTGTCTGGTATAGTGCAGCAGCAGAACAATTTGCTGAGGGCTATTGAGG
CGCAACAGCATCTGTTGCAACTCACAGTCTGGGGCATCAAGCAGCTCCAGGCAAGAATCCTGGCTGTGGA
AAGATACCTAAAGGATCAACAGCTCCTGGGGATTTGGGGTTGCTCTGGAAAACTCATTTGCACCACTGCT
GTGCCTTGGAATGCTAGTTGGAGTAATAAATCTCTGGAACAGATTTGGAATCACACGACCTGGATGGAGT
GGGACAGAGAAATTAACAATTACACAAGCTTAATACACTCCTTAATTGAAGAATCGCAAAACCAGCAAGA
AAAGAATGAACAAGAATTATTGGAATTAGATAAATGGGCAAGTTTGTGGAATTGGTTTAACATAACAAAT
TGGCTGTGGTATATAAAATTATTCATAATGATAGTAGGAGGCTTGGTAGGTTTAAGAATAGTTTTTGCTG
TACTTTCTATAGTGAATAGAGTTAGGCAGGGATATTCACCATTATCGTTTCAGACCCACCTCCCAACCCC
GAGGGGACCCGACAGGCCCGAAGGAATAGAAGAAGAAGGTGGAGAGAGAGACAGAGACAGATCCATTCGA
TTAGTGAACGGATCGGCACTGCGTGCGCCAATTCTGCAGACAAATGGCAGTATTCATCCACAATTTTAAA
AGAAAAGGGGGGATTGGGGGGTACAGTGCAGGGGAAAGAATAGTAGACATAATAGCAACAGACATACAAA
CTAAAGAATTACAAAAACAAATTACAAAAATTCAAAATTTTCGGGTTTATTACAGGGACAGCAGAGATCC
AGTTTGGTTAGTACCGGGCCCGCTCTAGCCCTGCAGGAACTGTTTAAACTGTGAGGGCCTATTTCCCATG
ATTCCTTCATATTTGCATATACGATACAAGGCTGTTAGAGAGATAATTGGAATTAATTTGACTGTAAACA
CAAAGATATTAGTACAAAATACGTGACGTAGAAAGTAATAATTTCTTGGGTAGTTTGCAGTTTTAAAATT
ATGTTTTAAAATGGACTATCATATGCTTACCGTAACTTGAAAGTATTTCGATTTCTTGGCTTTATATATC
TTGTGGAAAGGACCAAACACCGCAGAGCAGCCCATACCCAGGGTTTTAGAGCTAGAAATAGCAAGTTAAA
ATAAGGCTAGTCCGTTATCAACTTGAAAAAGTGGCACCGAGTCGGTGCTTTTTTGTTTGGCGCGCCTATG
GCTTAATTAACATGGCGGCCGCATTCTACCGGGTAGGGGAGGCGCTTTTCCCAAGGCAGTCTGGAGCATG
CGCTTTAGCAGCCCCGCTGGGCACTTGGCGCTACACAAGTGGCCTCTGGCCTCGCACACATTCCACATCC
ACCGGTAGGCGCCAACCGGCTCCGTTCTTTGGTGGCCCCTTCGCGCCACCTTCTACTCCTCCCCTAGTCA
GGAAGTTCCCCCCCGCCCCGCAGCTCGCGTCGTGCAGGACGTGACAAATGGAAGTAGCACGTCTCACTAG
TCTCGTGCAGATGGACAGCACCGCTGAGCAATGGAAGCGGGTAGGCCTTTGGGGCAGCGGCCAATAGCAG
CTTTGCTCCTTCGCTTTCTGGGCTCAGAGGCTGGGAAGGGGTGGGTCCGGGGGCGGGCTCAGGGGCGGGC
TCAGGGGCGGGGCGGGCGCCCGAAGGTCCTCCGGAGGCCCGGCATTCTGCACGCTTCAAAAGCGCACGTC
TGCCGCGCTGTTCTCCTCTTCCTCATCTCCGGGACCCGGGATGCCCAAGAAGAAGAGGAAGGTGTCCAAT
TTACTGACCGTACACCAAAATTTGCCTGCATTACCGGTCGATGCAACGAGTGATGAGGTTAGCAAGAACC
TGATGGACATGTTCAGGGATCGCCAGGCGTTTTCTGAGCATACCTGGAAAATGCTTCTGTCCGTTTGCCG
GTCGTGGGCGGCATGGTGCAAGTTGAATAACCGGAAATGGTTTCCCGCAGAACCTGAAGATGTTCGCGAT
TATCTTCTATATCTTCAGGCGCGCGGTCTGGCAGTAAAAACTATCCAGCAACATTTGGGCCAGCTAAACA
TGCTTCATCGTCGGTCCGGGCTGCCACGACCAAGTGACAGCAATGCTGTTTCACTGGTTATGCGGCGGAT
CCGAAAAGAAAACGTTGATGCCGGTGAACGTGCAAAACAGGCTCTAGCGTTCGAACGCACTGATTTCGAC
CAGGTTCGTTCACTCATGGAAAATAGCGATCGCTGCCAGGATATACGTAATCTGGCATTTCTGGGGATTG
CTTATAACACCCTGTTACGTATAGCCGAAATTGCCAGGATCAGGGTTAAAGATATCTCACGTACTGACGG
TGGGAGAATGTTAATCCATATTGGCAGAACGAAAACGCTGGTTAGCACCGCAGGTGTAGAGAAGGCACTT
AGCCTGGGGGTAACTAAACTGGTCGAGCGATGGATTTCCGTCTCTGGTGTAGCTGATGATCCGAATAACT
ACCTGTTTTGCCGGGTCAGAAAAAATGGTGTTGCCGCGCCATCTGCCACCAGCCAGCTATCAACTCGCGC
CCTGGAAGGGATTTTTGAAGCAACTCATCGATTGATTTACGGCGCTAAGGATGACTCTGGTCAGAGATAC
CTGGCCTGGTCTGGACACAGTGCCCGTGTCGGAGCCGCGCGAGATATGGCCCGCGCTGGAGTTTCAATAC
CGGAGATCATGCAAGCTGGTGGCTGGACCAATGTAAATATTGTCATGAACTATATCCGTAACCTGGATAG
TGAAACAGGGGCAATGGTGCGCCTGCTGGAAGATGGCGATTAGCCATGTTTAAGGGTTCCGGTTCCACTA
GGTACAATTCGATATCAAGCTTATCGATAATCAACCTCTGGATTACAAAATTTGTGAAAGATTGACTGGT
ATTCTTAACTATGTTGCTCCTTTTACGCTATGTGGATACGCTGCTTTAATGCCTTTGTATCATGCTATTG
CTTCCCGTATGGCTTTCATTTTCTCCTCCTTGTATAAATCCTGGTTGCTGTCTCTTTATGAGGAGTTGTG
GCCCGTTGTCAGGCAACGTGGCGTGGTGTGCACTGTGTTTGCTGACGCAACCCCCACTGGTTGGGGCATT
GCCACCACCTGTCAGCTCCTTTCCGGGACTTTCGCTTTCCCCCTCCCTATTGCCACGGCGGAACTCATCG
CCGCCTGCCTTGCCCGCTGCTGGACAGGGGCTCGGCTGTTGGGCACTGACAATTCCGTGGTGTTGTCGGG
GAAATCATCGTCCTTTCCTTGGCTGCTCGCCTGTGTTGCCACCTGGATTCTGCGCGGGACGTCCTTCTGC
TACGTCCCTTCGGCCCTCAATCCAGCGGACCTTCCTTCCCGCGGCCTGCTGCCGGCTCTGCGGCCTCTTC
CGCGTCTTCGCCTTCGCCCTCAGACGAGTCGGATCTCCCTTTGGGCCGCCTCCCCGCATCGATACCGTCG
ACCTCGATCGAGACCTAGAAAAACATGGAGCAATCACAAGTAGCAATACAGCAGCTACCAATGCTGATTG
TGCCTGGCTAGAAGCACAAGAGGAGGAGGAGGTGGGTTTTCCAGTCACACCTCAGGTACCTTTAAGACCA
ATGACTTACAAGGCAGCTGTAGATCTTAGCCACTTTTTAAAAGAAAAGGGGGGACTGGAAGGGCTAATTC
ACTCCCAACGAAGACAAGATATCCTTGATCTGTGGATCTACCACACACAAGGCTACTTCCCTGATTGGCA
GAACTACACACCAGGGCCAGGGATCAGATATCCACTGACCTTTGGATGGTGCTACAAGCTAGTACCAGTT
GAGCAAGAGAAGGTAGAAGAAGCCAATGAAGGAGAGAACACCCGCTTGTTACACCCTGTGAGCCTGCATG
GGATGGATGACCCGGAGAGAGAAGTATTAGAGTGGAGGTTTGACAGCCGCCTAGCATTTCATCACATGGC
CCGAGAGCTGCATCCGGACTGTACTGGGTCTCTCTGGTTAGACCAGATCTGAGCCTGGGAGCTCTCTGGC
TAACTAGGGAACCCACTGCTTAAGCCTCAATAAAGCTTGCCTTGAGTGCTTCAAGTAGTGTGTGCCCGTC
TGTTGTGTGACTCTGGTAACTAGAGATCCCTCAGACCCTTTTAGTCAGTGTGGAAAATCTCTAGCAGCAT
GTGAGCAAAAGGCCAGCAAAAGGCCAGGAACCGTAAAAAGGCCGCGTTGCTGGCGTTTTTCCATAGGCTC
CGCCCCCCTGACGAGCATCACAAAAATCGACGCTCAAGTCAGAGGTGGCGAAACCCGACAGGACTATAAA
GATACCAGGCGTTTCCCCCTGGAAGCTCCCTCGTGCGCTCTCCTGTTCCGACCCTGCCGCTTACCGGATA
CCTGTCCGCCTTTCTCCCTTCGGGAAGCGTGGCGCTTTCTCATAGCTCACGCTGTAGGTATCTCAGTTCG
GTGTAGGTCGTTCGCTCCAAGCTGGGCTGTGTGCACGAACCCCCCGTTCAGCCCGACCGCTGCGCCTTAT
CCGGTAACTATCGTCTTGAGTCCAACCCGGTAAGACACGACTTATCGCCACTGGCAGCAGCCACTGGTAA
CAGGATTAGCAGAGCGAGGTATGTAGGCGGTGCTACAGAGTTCTTGAAGTGGTGGCCTAACTACGGCTAC
ACTAGAAGAACAGTATTTGGTATCTGCGCTCTGCTGAAGCCAGTTACCTTCGGAAAAAGAGTTGGTAGCT
CTTGATCCGGCAAACAAACCACCGCTGGTAGCGGTGGTTTTTTTGTTTGCAAGCAGCAGATTACGCGCAG
AAAAAAAGGATCTCAAGAAGATCCTTTGATCTTTTCTACGGGGTCTGACGCTCAGTGGAACGAAAACTCA
CGTTAAGGGATTTTGGTCATGAGATTATCAAAAAGGATCTTCACCTAGATCCTTTTAAATTAAAAATGAA
GTTTTAAATCAATCTAAAGTATATATGAGTAAACTTGGTCTGACAGTTACCAATGCTTAATCAGTGAGGC
ACCTATCTCAGCGATCTGTCTATTTCGTTCATCCATAGTTGCCTGACTCCCCGTCGTGTAGATAACTACG
ATACGGGAGGGCTTACCATCTGGCCCCAGTGCTGCAATGATACCGCGAGACCCACGCTCACCGGCTCCAG
ATTTATCAGCAATAAACCAGCCAGCCGGAAGGGCCGAGCGCAGAAGTGGTCCTGCAACTTTATCCGCCTC
CATCCAGTCTATTAATTGTTGCCGGGAAGCTAGAGTAAGTAGTTCGCCAGTTAATAGTTTGCGCAACGTT
GTTGCCATTGCTACAGGCATCGTGGTGTCACGCTCGTCGTTTGGTATGGCTTCATTCAGCTCCGGTTCCC
AACGATCAAGGCGAGTTACATGATCCCCCATGTTGTGCAAAAAAGCGGTTAGCTCCTTCGGTCCTCCGAT
CGTTGTCAGAAGTAAGTTGGCCGCAGTGTTATCACTCATGGTTATGGCAGCACTGCATAATTCTCTTACT
GTCATGCCATCCGTAAGATGCTTTTCTGTGACTGGTGAGTACTCAACCAAGTCATTCTGAGAATAGTGTA
TGCGGCGACCGAGTTGCTCTTGCCCGGCGTCAATACGGGATAATACCGCGCCACATAGCAGAACTTTAAA
AGTGCTCATCATTGGAAAACGTTCTTCGGGGCGAAAACTCTCAAGGATCTTACCGCTGTTGAGATCCAGT
TCGATGTAACCCACTCGTGCACCCAACTGATCTTCAGCATCTTTTACTTTCACCAGCGTTTCTGGGTGAG
CAAAAACAGGAAGGCAAAATGCCGCAAAAAAGGGAATAAGGGCGACACGGAAATGTTGAATACTCATACT
CTTCCTTTTTCAATATTATTGAAGCATTTATCAGGGTTATTGTCTCATGAGCGGATACATATTTGAATGT
ATTTAGAAAAATAAACAAATAGGGGTTCCGCGCACATTTCCCCGAAAAGTGCCACCTGAC
Features (pLannotate 1.2.2; 21 found; start..end, strand, type, name):
     31..83      -  misc_feature   bom (fragment): basis of mobility region from pBR322
    238..617     +  enhancer       CMV enhancer: human cytomegalovirus immediate early enhancer
    618..817     +  promoter       CMV promoter: human cytomegalovirus (CMV) immediate early promoter
    835..1015    +  LTR            5' LTR (truncated): truncated 5' long terminal repeat (LTR) from HIV-1
   1062..1187    +  misc_feature   HIV-1 Ψ: packaging signal of human immunodeficiency virus type 1
   1171..1509    +  CDS            HIV-1 gag (fragment): gag protein from human immunodeficiency virus 1; gag
   1684..1917    +  misc_feature   RRE: The Rev response element (RRE) of HIV-1 allows for Rev-dependent mRNA export from the nucleus to the cytoplasm.
   2294..2394    +  CDS            Rev (fragment): human immunodeficiency virus 1 (HIV-1) Rev protein; rev; enhances nuclear export of unspliced and incompletely spliced viral mRNAs
   2444..2561    +  misc_feature   cPPT/CTS: central polypurine tract and central termination sequence of HIV-1
   2643..2883    +  promoter       U6 promoter: RNA polymerase III promoter for human U6 snRNA
   2913..2988    +  misc_RNA       gRNA scaffold: guide RNA scaffold for the Streptococcus pyogenes CRISPR/Cas9 system
   3041..3533    +  promoter       PGK promoter: mouse phosphoglycerate kinase 1 promoter
   3563..4593    +  CDS            Cre (fragment): site-specific recombinase Cre is a site-specific recombinase from bacteriophage P1. Recombination occurs at loxP sequences.
   4626..4649    +  misc_feature   MCS (fragment): pBluescript multiple cloning site
   4649..5237    +  misc_feature   WPRE: woodchuck hepatitis virus posttranscriptional regulatory element
   5238..5257    +  misc_feature   MCS (fragment): pBluescript multiple cloning site
   5259..5759    +  CDS            nef (fragment): NEF_HV1LA - Experimental evidence at protein level: Swiss-Prot protein existence level 1. Extracellular Nef protein targets CD4(+) T-lymphocytes for apoptosis by interacting with CXCR4 surface receptors. From Human immunodeficiency virus type 1 group M subtype B (isolate Lai) (HIV-1).
   5766..5946    +  LTR            5' LTR (truncated): truncated 5' long terminal repeat (LTR) from HIV-1
   6008..6596    -  rep_origin     ori: high-copy-number ColE1/pMB1/pBR322/pUC origin of replication
   6767..7627    -  CDS            AmpR: β-lactamase; bla; confers resistance to ampicillin, carbenicillin, and related antibiotics
   7628..7732    -  promoter       AmpR promoter: bla
