[The description below was written by a language model from this plasmid's Addgene catalogue record and pLannotate feature annotations shown in this document.]
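Description:
Lenti-sgArid1b#2/Cre is a 7,760 nt HIV-1-based lentiviral transfer plasmid built on the pLL3.3 backbone that co-delivers a CRISPR guide RNA and Cre recombinase. It is maintained in E. coli through a high-copy ColE1/pUC-type origin and selected with ampicillin via the β-lactamase gene. The viral portion begins with a CMV enhancer/promoter fused to a truncated 5' LTR, an arrangement that drives transcription of the viral genomic RNA in packaging cells. This is followed by the Ψ packaging signal with a partial gag sequence, the Rev response element for nuclear export of the unspliced genome, and the cPPT/CTS element that aids nuclear import. A WPRE sits downstream of the payload to enhance transcript expression, and the genome ends with a nef fragment and a second truncated LTR.

The payload consists of two independent expression units. A human U6 RNA polymerase III promoter drives a mouse Arid1b-targeting spacer fused to the Streptococcus pyogenes Cas9 guide RNA scaffold, and a mouse PGK promoter drives Cre recombinase. The depositor notes an R24S substitution in Cre and states that it does not affect function. The plasmid carries no Cas9, so editing requires Cas9 to be supplied by the target cells or animal. The design fits models carrying loxP-controlled alleles, where Cre in a transduced cell recombines those alleles while the guide directs disruption of Arid1b (BAF250B) in the same cell. The associated publication concerns the functional classification of tumour suppressor genes in oncogenic KRAS-driven lung cancer. The "#2" in the name suggests it is one of several Arid1b guides, though the record does not say so.
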