Addgene plasmid #173574: Lenti-sgArid1b#2/Cre
Purpose: Expresses a Arid1b-targeting gRNA and Cre-recombinase
Depositing lab: Charles Swanton. Depositing organization: University College London. Publication: A functional taxonomy of tumor suppression in oncogenic KRAS-driven lung cancer. Cai H, Chew SK, Li C, Tsai MK, Andrejka L, Murray CW, Hughes NW, Shuldiner EG, Ashkin EL, Tang R, Hung KL, Chen LC, Lee SYC, Yousefi M, Lin WY, Kunder CA, Cong L, McFarland CD, Petrov DA, Swanton C, Winslow MM. Cancer Discov. 2021 Feb 19. pii: 2159-8290.CD-20-1325. doi: 10.1158/2159-8290.CD-20-1325. PubMed 33608386.
Backbone
  Vector backbone: pLL3.3
  Vector type: Lentiviral, Cre/Lox, CRISPR
Growth in bacteria
  Bacterial resistance: Ampicillin, 100 μg/mL
  Growth temperature: 37°C
  Growth strain: NEB Stable
  Copy number: High Copy
Gene/Insert
  Gene/Insert name: gRNA targeting Arid1b
  gRNA/shRNA sequence: CAGAGCAGCCCATACCCAGG
  Species: M. musculus (mouse)
  Entrez Gene: Arid1b (a.k.a. 8030481M12, 9330189K18Rik, AI836955, Ardi1b, B230217J03Rik, BAF250B, mKIAA1235)
  Cloning method: Restriction Enzyme; 5′ cloning site unknown (unknown if destroyed); 3′ cloning site unknown (unknown if destroyed)
Terms and licenses: Academic/Nonprofit Terms; Industry Terms: Not Available to Industry
Depositor comments: Please note there is a R24S mutation in Cre. Depositor confirms this does not affect plasmid function.
How to cite: Lenti-sgArid1b#2/Cre was a gift from Charles Swanton (Addgene plasmid # 173574 ; http://n2t.net/addgene:173574 ; RRID:Addgene_173574)
